LOCUS       Exported 830 bp ds-DNA linear SYN 17-MAY-2021
DEFINITION  synthetic linear DNA
ACCESSION   .
VERSION     .
KEYWORDS    fos-tTA
SOURCE      synthetic DNA construct
  ORGANISM  synthetic DNA construct
REFERENCE   1 (bases 1 to 830)
  AUTHORS   Reijmers LG, Perkins BL, Matsuo N, Mayford M
  TITLE     Localization of a stable neural correlate of associative memory.
  JOURNAL   Science. 2007 Aug 31;317(5842):1230-3.
  PUBMED    17761885
REFERENCE   2 (bases 1 to 830)
  AUTHORS   .
  TITLE     Direct Submission
  JOURNAL   Exported May 17, 2021 from SnapGene Server 1.1.58
            http://www.snapgene.com
FEATURES             Location/Qualifiers
     source          1..830
                     /organism="synthetic DNA construct"
                     /mol_type="other DNA"
     CDS             complement(46..72)
                     /codon_start=1
                     /product="HA (human influenza hemagglutinin) epitope tag"
                     /label=HA
                     /translation="YPYDVPDYA"
     CDS             complement(206..229)
                     /codon_start=1
                     /product="FLAG(R) epitope tag, followed by an enterokinase
                     cleavage site"
                     /label=FLAG
                     /translation="DYKDDDDK"
     CDS             complement(230..250)
                     /codon_start=1
                     /product="nuclear localization signal of SV40 (simian virus
                     40) large T antigen"
                     /label=SV40 NLS
                     /translation="PKKKRKV"
ORIGIN
        1 gagcggccgg ccgccagtgt gatggatgga taattcttag tcgagtgcgt agtctggtac
       61 gtcgtacgga tagtcgagat ccttatcaca gcatgtccag gtcgaagtcg tccagggcgt
      121 cggccggcag catgtccagg tcgaagtcgt ccagggcgtc ggccggcagc atgtccaggt
      181 cgaagtcgtc cagggcgtcg gccggcttgt cgtcgtcgtc cttgtagtcg accttgcgct
      241 tcttcttggg ggagccggac tcgcacttca gctgcttctc caggccgcag atgatcagct
      301 ccaggccgaa caggaaggcg ggctcggcgc cctggtggtc gaacagctcg atggcctggc
      361 gcagcagggg gggcatggag tcggtggtgg gggtctcgcg ctcctccttg gccacctggt
      421 gctcctggtc ctccagcacg cagcccaggg tgaagtggcc cacggcggac agggcgtaca
      481 gggcgttctc cagggagaag ccctgctggc acaggaaggc cagctggttc tccagggtct
      541 cgtactgctt ctcggtgggg cgggtgccca ggtgcacctt ggcgccgtcg cggtgggaca
      601 gcagtgcgca gcggaaggac ttggcgttgt tgcgcaggaa gtcctgccag gactcgccct
      661 ccagggggca gaagtgggtg tggtggcggt ccagcatctc gatggccagg gcgtccagca
      721 gggcgcgctt gttcttcacg tgccagtaca gggtgggctg ctccacgccc agcttctggg
      781 ccagcttgcg ggtggtcagg ccctcgatgc ccacctcgtt cagcagctcc
//
