>Addgene plasmid #34856 | fos-tTA | addgene partial sequence | sequence record 43115 | SV40pA-R 5'-GAAATTTGTGATGCTATTGC-3'
TTAACAACAACAATTGCATTCATTTTATGTTTCAGGTTCAGGGGGAGGTGTGGGAGGTTTTTTAAAGCAA
GTAAAACCTCTACAAATGTGGTATGGCTGATTATGATCTCTAGTCAAGGCACTATACATCAAATATTTTT
CCATAATTTTCTTGTATAGCAGTGCAGCTTTTTCCTTTGTGGTGTAAATAGCAAAGCAAGCAAGAGTTCT
ATTACTAAACACAGCATGACTCAAAAAACTTAGCAATTCTGAAGGAAAGTCCTTGGGGTCTTCTACCTTT
CTCTTCTTTTTTGGAGGAGTAGAATGTTGAGAGTCAGCAGTAGCCTCATCATCACTAGATGGCATTTCTT
CTGAGCAAAACAGGTTTTCCTCATTAAAGGCATTCCACCACTGCTCCCATTCATCAGTTCCATAGGTTGG
AATCTAAAATACACAAACAATTAGAATCAGTAGTTTAACACATTATACACTTAAAAATTTTATATTTACC
TTAGAGCTTTAAATCTCTGTAGGTAGTTTGTCCAATTATGTCACACCACAGAAGTAAGGTTCCTTCACAA
AGATCCTCTAGCATTTAGGTGACACTATAGAATAGGGCCCTCTAGATGCATGCTCGAGCGGCCGGCCGCC
AGTGTGATGGATGGATAATTCTTAGTCGAGTGCGTAGTCTGGTACGTCGTACGGATAGTCGAGATCCTTA
TCACAGCATGTCCAGGTCGAAGTCGTCCAGGGCGTCGGCCGGCAGCATGTCCAGGTCGAAGTCGTCCAGG
GCGTCGGCCGGCAGCATGTCCAGGTCGAAGT
