>Addgene plasmid #34856 | fos-tTA | addgene partial sequence | sequence record 43422 | synth-int-R 5'-ggagtactcaccccaacagc-3'
ATGCGGCCAGACACTGGTGGGAGCTGCAGAGCAGAGCTGGGTGGGAGCGCGGTCACTGCTCGTTCGCGGA
ACCGCCGGCTCTATCCAGTCTTCTCAGTTGCTCGCTGCAGTCGCGGTTGGAGTAGTAGGCGCCTCAGCTG
GCGCCTTTATAGAAGCGCTGTGAATGGATGGACTTCCTACGTCACTGGGCGGAACTGGAAGGGGGGGGAA
GCGCGCCCCAAGGCCCTCTGCGGGCGCTCTGTCGTCAACTCTACGCCCCAGGCTTTCAACCCCCGTCTTG
GCATACATCTTTCACCTATGAGTGTTCACATTTGGGATCTTAGGGGGTCTCCTAGACCTTCCGCGTGTAG
GATTTCGGAGATGGTCCCCCCCCCAGAACAACAGGGACCGGCCGTGGAAACCTGCTGACGCAGATGTCCT
AATATGGACATCCTGTGTAAAGGAGGGAGGGATTGACGGGAACAGCTCGCCGGCTGCAGCCAACTCTGAG
GGTGCAGCGCAGGGGGGGAACCGGGGCCGCGGCCGGGGGAGGGGAGGCGGGAAAGGCAGAGAAGGCGAGC
GAACATTCGCACCTGATTCAATGTGGACCCGGTTCCCAGGGTCAAGGGATGAGACCCGGGTCATTGTCCA
GCAATCTGGAACTTTTTTTTTTTTTTTGAGTCTCTGGTATTAGGAGAAGCAAGTACGCAGCCTTAAAGGC
TCGAAGCCTCTGTTCCTAAAGGAAAGCTGCGGC
