[The description below was written by a language model from this plasmid's Addgene catalogue record and the feature table of its GenBank file.]
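Description:
fos-tTA is a pBS (pBluescript-type) plasmid catalogued as a mammalian expression and mouse targeting vector, propagated in E. coli under ampicillin selection. Its copy number is not recorded, and no mammalian selection marker is listed. The payload is a mouse Fos regulatory fragment running from -764 to +918 relative to the transcription start, so it includes the promoter and the first intron. This fragment is joined to the coding sequence of the tetracycline-controlled transactivator (tTA) and followed by roughly 1.5 kb of Fos 3' UTR. The catalogue lists tTA and the 3' UTR as "tags" on the insert, but they are better read as the expressed gene and its downstream regulatory sequence.

Fos is an immediate-early gene induced by neuronal activity, so this arrangement places tTA production under activity-dependent transcriptional control. The native 3' UTR, which carries mRNA-destabilising elements in the endogenous gene, would be expected to keep the transcript short-lived like Fos itself. tTA activates tetracycline-responsive (tetO/TRE) promoters only when doxycycline or tetracycline is absent. Combined with a TRE-driven reporter or effector, the construct therefore allows neurons active during a drug-free window to be genetically labelled. This matches the associated publication on a stable neural correlate of associative memory.

The held sequence record covers only an 830 bp portion of the plasmid, not the full construct. It annotates only an HA epitope tag, a FLAG tag with an enterokinase site, and an SV40 nuclear localization signal, all on the complementary strand. The catalogue entry does not mention these elements, and their relation to the tTA cassette cannot be determined from the record.
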