Addgene plasmid #34856: fos-tTA
Depositing lab: Mark Mayford. Depositing organization: Scripps California (The Scripps Research Institute). Publication: Localization of a stable neural correlate of associative memory. Reijmers LG, Perkins BL, Matsuo N, Mayford M. Science. 2007 Aug 31;317(5842):1230-3. 10.1126/science.1143839 PubMed 17761885.
Backbone
  Vector backbone: pBS
  Vector type: Mammalian Expression, Mouse Targeting
Growth in bacteria
  Bacterial resistance: Ampicillin, 100 μg/mL
  Growth temperature: 37°C
  Growth strain: DH5alpha
  Copy number: Unknown
Gene/Insert
  Gene/Insert name: Fos promoter/first intron -764/+918
  Species: M. musculus (mouse)
  Entrez Gene: Fos (a.k.a. D12Rfj1, c-fos, cFos)
  Tag / fusion protein: tTA (tetracycline-controlled transactivator) (N terminal on insert); Fos 3' UTR (~1500bp) (N terminal on insert)
  Cloning method: Restriction Enzyme; 5′ cloning site none (unknown if destroyed); 3′ cloning site none (unknown if destroyed)
  Sequencing primers: 5′ SP6
Terms and licenses: Academic/Nonprofit Terms; Industry Terms: Not Available to Industry
How to cite: fos-tTA was a gift from Mark Mayford (Addgene plasmid # 34856 ; http://n2t.net/addgene:34856 ; RRID:Addgene_34856)
